>Addgene plasmid #183748 | EGFP-Ki67-mCherry | addgene full sequence | sequence record 367973 | Addgene NGS Result
CCGCGTTACATAACTTACGGTAAATGGCCCGCCTGGCTGACCGCCCAACGACCCCCGCCCATTGACGTCA
ATAATGACGTATGTTCCCATAGTAACGCCAATAGGGACTTTCCATTGACGTCAATGGGTGGAGTATTTAC
GGTAAACTGCCCACTTGGCAGTACATCAAGTGTATCATATGCCAAGTACGCCCCCTATTGACGTCAATGA
CGGTAAATGGCCCGCCTGGCATTATGCCCAGTACATGACCTTATGGGACTTTCCTACTTGGCAGTACATC
TACGTATTAGTCATCGCTATTACCATGGTGATGCGGTTTTGGCAGTACATCAATGGGCGTGGATAGCGGT
TTGACTCACGGGGATTTCCAAGTCTCCACCCCATTGACGTCAATGGGAGTTTGTTTTGGCACCAAAATCA
ACGGGACTTTCCAAAATGTCGTAACAACTCCGCCCCATTGACGCAAATGGGCGGTAGGCGTGTACGGTGG
GAGGTCTATATAAGCAGAGCTGGTTTAGTGAACCGTCAGATCCGCTAGCGCTACCGGACTCAGATCTCGA
GCTCAAGCTTCGAACCGCCATGGCTAGCGTGAGCAAGGGCGAGGAGCTGTTCACCGGGGTGGTGCCCATC
CTGGTCGAGCTGGACGGCGACGTAAACGGCCACAAGTTCAGCGTGTCCGGCGAGGGCGAGGGCGATGCCA
CCTACGGCAAGCTGACCCTGAAGTTCATCTGCACCACCGGCAAGCTGCCCGTGCCCTGGCCCACCCTCGT
GACCACCCTGACCTACGGCGTGCAGTGCTTCAGCCGCTACCCCGACCACATGAAGCAGCACGACTTCTTC
AAGTCCGCCATGCCCGAAGGCTACGTCCAGGAGCGCACCATCTTCTTCAAGGACGACGGCAACTACAAGA
CCCGCGCCGAGGTGAAGTTCGAGGGCGACACCCTGGTGAACCGCATCGAGCTGAAGGGCATCGACTTCAA
GGAGGACGGCAACATCCTGGGGCACAAGCTGGAGTACAACTACAACAGCCACAACGTCTATATCATGGCC
GACAAGCAGAAGAACGGCATCAAGGTGAACTTCAAGATCCGCCACAACATCGAGGACGGCAGCGTGCAGC
TCGCCGACCACTACCAGCAGAACACCCCCATCGGCGACGGCCCCGTGCTGCTGCCCGACAACCACTACCT
GAGCACCCAGTCCGCCCTGAGCAAAGACCCCAACGAGAAGCGCGATCACATGGTCCTTAAGGAGTTCGTG
ACCGCCGCCGGGATCACTCTCGGCATGGACGAGCTGTACAAGGGCAGCGGCCCCAGCGGCAGCAGCAGCT
GGCCCACGAGACGCCTGGTTACTATCAAAAGGAGCGGGGTCGACGGTCCCCACTTTCCCCTGAGCCTCAG
CACCTGCTTGTTTGGAAGGGGTATTGAATGTGACATCCGTATCCAGCTTCCTGTTGTGTCAAAACAACAT
TGCAAAATTGAAATCCATGAGCAGGAGGCAATATTACATAATTTCAGTTCCACAAATCCAACACAAGTAA
ATGGGTCTGTTATTGATGAGCCTGTACGGCTAAAACATGGAGATGTAATAACTATTATTGATCGTTCCTT
CAGGTATGAAAATGAAAGTCTTCAGAATGGAAGGAAGTCAACTGAATTTCCAAGAAAAATACGTGAACAG
GAGCCAGCACGTCGTGTCTCAAGATCTAGCTTCTCTTCTGACCCTGATGAGAAAGCTCAAGATTCCAAGG
CCTATTCAAAAATCACTGAAGGAAAAGTTTCAGGAAATCCTCAGGTACATATCAAGAATGTCAAAGAAGA
CAGTACCGCAGATGACTCAAAAGACAGTGTTGCTCAGGGAACAACTAATGTTCATTCCTCAGAACATGCT
GGACGTAATGGCAGAAATGCAGCTGATCCCATTTCTGGGGATTTTAAAGAAATTTCCAGCGTTAAATTAG
TGAGCCGTTATGGAGAATTGAAGTCTGTTCCCACTACACAATGTCTTGACAATAGCAAAAAAAATGAATC
TCCCTTTTGGAAGCTTTATGAGTCAGTGAAGAAAGAGTTGGATGTAAAATCACAAAAAGAAAATGTCCTA
CAGTATTGTAGAAAATCTGGATTACAAACTGATTACGCAACAGAGAAAGAAAGTGCTGATGGTTTACAGG
GGGAGACCCAACTGTTGGTCTCGCGTAAGTCAAGACCAAAATCTGGTGGGAGCGGCCACGCTGTGGCAGA
GCCTGCTTCACCTGAACAAGAGCTTGACCAGAACAAGGGGAAGGGAAGAGACGTGGAGTCTGTTCAGACT
CCCAGCAAGGCTGTGGGCGCCAGCTTTCCTCTCTATGAGCCGGCTAAAATGAAGACCCCTGTACAATATT
CACAGCAACAAAATTCTCCACAAAAACATAAGAACAAAGACCTGTATACTACTGGTAGAAGAGAATCTGT
GAATCTGGGTAAAAGTGAAGGCTTCAAGGCTGGTGATAAAACTCTTACTCCCAGGAAGCTTTCAACTAGA
AATCGAACACCAGCTAAAGTTGAAGATGCAGCTGACTCTGCCACTAAGCCAGAAAATCTCTCTTCCAAAA
CCAGAGGAAGTATTCCTACAGATGTGGAAGTTCTGCCTACGGAAACTGAAATTCACAATGAGCCATTTTT
AACTCTGTGGCTCACTCAAGTTGAGAGGAAGATCCAAAAGGATTCCCTCAGCAAGCCTGAGAAATTGGGC
ACTACAGCTGGACAGATGTGCTCTGGGTTACCTGGTCTTAGTTCAGTTGATATCAACAACTTTGGTGATT
CCATTAATGAGAGTGAGGGAATACCTTTGAAAAGAAGGCGTGTGTCCTTTGGTGGGCACCTAAGACCTGA
ACTATTTGATGAAAACTTGCCTCCTAATACGCCTCTCAAAAGGGGAGAAGCCCCAACCAAAAGAAAGTCT
CTGGTAATGCACACTCCACCTGTCCTGAAGAAAATCATCAAGGAACAGCCTCAACCATCAGGAAAACAAG
AGTCAGGTTCAGAAATCCATGTGGAAGTGAAGGCACAAAGCTTGGTTATAAGCCCTCCAGCTCCTAGTCC
TAGGAAAACTCCAGTTGCCAGTGATCAACGCCGTAGGTCCTGCAAAACAGCCCCTGCTTCCAGCAGCAAA
TCTCAGACAGAGGTTCCTAAGAGAGGAGGGAGAAAGAGTGGCAACCTGCCTTCAAAGAGAGTGTCTATCA
GCCGAAGTCAACATGATATTTTACAGATGATATGTTCCAAAAGAAGAAGTGGTGCTTCGGAAGCAAATCT
GATTGTTGCAAAATCATGGGCAGATGTAGTAAAACTTGGTGCAAAACAAACACAAACTAAAGTCATAAAA
CATGGTCCTCAAAGGTCAATGAACAAAAGGCAAAGAAGACCTGCTACTCCAAAGAAGCCTGTGGGCGAAG
TTCACAGTCAATTTAGTACAGGCCACGCAAACTCTCCTTGTACCATAATAATAGGGAAAGCTCATACTGA
AAAAGTACATGTGCCTGCTCGACCCTACAGAGTGCTCAACAACTTCATTTCCAACCAAAAAATGGACTTT
AAGGAAGATCTTTCAGGAATAGCTGAAATGTTCAAGACCCCAGTGAAGGAGCAACCGCAGTTGACAAGCA
CATGTCACATCGCTATTTCAAATTCAGAGAATTTGCTTGGAAAACAGTTTCAAGGAACTGATTCAGGAGA
AGAACCTCTGCTCCCCACCTCAGAGAGTTTTGGAGGAAATGTGTTCTTCAGTGCACAGAATGCAGCAAAA
CAGCCATCTGATAAATGCTCTGCAAGCCCTCCCTTAAGACGGCAGTGTATTAGAGAAAATGGAAACGTAG
CAAAAACGCCCAGGAACACCTACAAAATGACTTCTCTGGAGACAAAAACTTCAGATACTGAGACAGAGCC
TTCAAAAACAGTATCCACTGCAAACAGGTCAGGAAGGTCTACAGAGTTCAGGAATATACAGAAGCTACCT
GTGGAAAGTAAGAGTGAAGAAACAAATACAGAAATTGTTGAGTGCATCCTAAAAAGAGGTCAGAAGGCAA
CACTACTACAACAAAGGAGAGAAGGAGAGATGAAGGAAATAGAAAGACCTTTTGAGACATATAAGGAAAA
TATTGAATTAAAAGAAAACGATGAAAAGATGAAAGCAATGAAGAGATCAAGAACTTGGGGGCAGAAATGT
GCACCAATGTCTGACCTGACAGACCTCAAGAGCTTGCCTGATACAGAACTCATGAAAGACACGGCACGTG
GCCAGAATCTCCTCCAAACCCAAGATCATGCCAAGGCACCAAAGAGTGAGAAAGGCAAAATCACTAAAAT
GCCCTGCCAGTCATTACAACCAGAACCAATAAACACCCCAACACACACAAAACAACAGTTGAAGGCATCC
CTGGGGAAAGTAGGTGTGAAAGAAGAGCTCCTAGCAGTCGGCAAGTTCACACGGACGTCAGGGGAGACCA
CGCACACGCACAGAGAGCCAGCAGGAGATGGCAAGAGCATCAGAACGTTTAAGGAGTCTCCAAAGCAGAT
CCTGGACCCAGCAGCCCGTGTAACTGGAATGAAGAAGTGGCCAAGAACGCCTAAGGAAGAGGCCCAGTCA
CTAGAAGACCTGGCTGGCTTCAAAGAGCTCTTCCAGACACCAGGTCCCTCTGAGGAATCAATGACTGATG
AGAAAACTACCAAAATAGCCTGCAAATCTCCACCACCAGAATCAGTGGACACTCCAACAAGCACAAAGCA
ATGGCCTAAGAGAAGTCTCAGGAAAGCAGATGTAGAGGAAGAATTCTTAGCACTCAGGAAACTAACACCA
TCAGCAGGGAAAGCCATGCTTACGCCCAAACCAGCAGGAGGTGATGAGAAAGACATTAAAGCATTTATGG
GAACTCCAGTGCAGAAACTGGACCTGGCAGGAACTTTACCTGGCAGCAAAAGACAGCTACAGACTCCTAA
GGAAAAGGCCCAGGCTCTAGAAGACCTGGCTGGCTTTAAAGAGCTCTTCCAGACTCCTGGTCACACCGAG
GAATTAGTGGCTGCTGGTAAAACCACTAAAATACCCTGCGACTCTCCACAGTCAGACCCAGTGGACACCC
CAACAAGCACAAAGCAACGACCCAAGAGAAGTATCAGGAAAGCAGATGTAGAGGGAGAACTCTTAGCGTG
CAGGAATCTAATGCCATCAGCAGGCAAAGCCATGCACACGCCTAAACCATCAGTAGGTGAAGAGAAAGAC
ATCATCATATTTGTGGGAACTCCAGTGCAGAAACTGGACCTGACAGAGAACTTAACCGGCAGCAAGAGAC
GGCCACAAACTCCTAAGGAAGAGGCCCAGGCTCTGGAAGACCTGACTGGCTTTAAAGAGCTCTTCCAGAC
CCCTGGTCATACTGAAGAAGCAGTGGCTGCTGGCAAAACTACTAAAATGCCCTGCGAATCTTCTCCACCA
GAATCAGCAGACACCCCAACAAGCACAAGAAGGCAGCCCAAGACACCTTTGGAGAAAAGGGACGTACAGA
AGGAGCTCTCAGCCCTGAAGAAGCTCACACAGACATCAGGGGAAACCACACACACAGATAAAGTACCAGG
AGGTGAGGATAAAAGCATCAACGCGTTTAGGGAAACTGCAAAACAGAAACTGGACCCAGCAGCAAGTGTA
ACTGGTAGCAAGAGGCACCCAAAAACTAAGGAAAAGGCCCAACCCCTAGAAGACCTGGCTGGCTTGAAAG
AGCTCTTCCAGACACCAGTATGCACTGACAAGCCCACGACTCACGAGAAAACTACCAAAATAGCCTGCAG
ATCACAACCAGACCCAGTGGACACACCAACAAGCTCCAAGCCACAGTCCAAGAGAAGTCTCAGGAAAGTG
GACGTAGAAGAAGAATTCTTCGCACTCAGGAAACGAACACCATCAGCAGGCAAAGCCATGCACACACCCA
AACCAGCAGTAAGTGGTGAGAAAAACATCTACGCATTTATGGGAACTCCAGTGCAGAAACTGGACCTGAC
AGAGAACTTAACTGGCAGCAAGAGACGGCTACAAACTCCTAAGGAAAAGGCCCAGGCTCTAGAAGACCTG
GCTGGCTTTAAAGAGCTCTTCCAGACACGAGGTCACACTGAGGAATCAATGACTAACGATAAAACTGCCA
AAGTAGCCTGCAAATCTTCACAACCAGACCCAGACAAAAACCCAGCAAGCTCCAAGCGACGGCTCAAGAC
ATCCCTGGGGAAAGTGGGCGTGAAAGAAGAGCTCCTAGCAGTTGGCAAGCTCACACAGACATCAGGAGAG
ACTACACACACACACACAGAGCCAACAGGAGATGGTAAGAGCATGAAAGCATTTATGGAGTCTCCAAAGC
AGATCTTAGACTCAGCAGCAAGTCTAACTGGCAGCAAGAGGCAGCTGAGAACTCCTAAGGGAAAGTCTGA
AGTCCCTGAAGACCTGGCCGGCTTCATCGAGCTCTTCCAGACACCAAGTCACACTAAGGAATCAATGACT
AATGAAAAAACTACCAAAGTATCCTACAGAGCTTCACAGCCAGACCTAGTGGACACCCCAACAAGCTCCA
AGCCACAGCCCAAGAGAAGTCTCAGGAAAGCAGACACTGAAGAAGAATTTTTAGCATTTAGGAAACAAAC
GCCATCAGCAGGCAAAGCCATGCACACACCCAAACCAGCAGTAGGTGAAGAGAAAGACATCAACACGTTT
TTGGGAACTCCAGTGCAGAAACTGGACCAGCCAGGAAATTTACCTGGCAGCAATAGACGGCTACAAACTC
GTAAGGAAAAGGCCCAGGCTCTAGAAGAACTGACTGGCTTCAGAGAGCTTTTCCAGACACCATGCACTGA
TAACCCCACGACTGATGAGAAAACTACCAAAAAAATACTCTGCAAATCTCCGCAATCAGACCCAGCGGAC
ACCCCAACAAACACAAAGCAACGGCCCAAGAGAAGCCTCAAGAAAGCAGACGTAGAGGAAGAATTTTTAG
CATTCAGGAAACTAACACCATCAGCAGGCAAAGCCATGCACACGCCTAAAGCAGCAGTAGGTGAAGAGAA
AGACATCAACACATTTGTGGGGACTCCAGTGGAGAAACTGGACCTGCTAGGAAATTTACCTGGCAGCAAG
AGACGGCCACAAACTCCTAAAGAAAAGGCCAAGGCTCTAGAAGATCTGGCTGGCTTCAAAGAGCTCTTCC
AGACACCAGGTCACACTGAGGAATCAATGACCGATGACAAAATCACAGAAGTATCCTGCAAATCTCCACA
ACCAGACCCAGTCAAAACCCCAACAAGCTCCAAGCAACGACTCAAGATATCCTTGGGGAAAGTAGGTGTG
AAAGAAGAGGTCCTACCAGTCGGCAAGCTCACACAGACGTCAGGGAAGACCACACAGACACACAGAGAGA
CAGCAGGAGATGGAAAGAGCATCAAAGCGTTTAAGGAATCTGCAAAGCAGATGCTGGACCCAGCAAACTA
TGGAACTGGGATGGAGAGGTGGCCAAGAACACCTAAGGAAGAGGCCCAATCACTAGAAGACCTGGCCGGC
TTCAAAGAGCTCTTCCAGACACCAGACCACACTGAGGAATCAACAACTGATGACAAAACTACCAAAATAG
CCTGCAAATCTCCACCACCAGAATCAATGGACACTCCAACAAGCACAAGGAGGCGGCCCAAAACACCTTT
GGGGAAAAGGGATATAGTGGAAGAGCTCTCAGCCCTGAAGCAGCTCACACAGACCACACACACAGACAAA
GTACCAGGAGATGAGGATAAAGGCATCAACGTGTTCAGGGAAACTGCAAAACAGAAACTGGACCCAGCAG
CAAGTGTAACTGGTAGCAAGAGGCAGCCAAGAACTCCTAAGGGAAAAGCCCAACCCCTAGAAGACTTGGC
TGGCTTGAAAGAGCTCTTCCAGACACCAATATGCACTGACAAGCCCACGACTCATGAGAAAACTACCAAA
ATAGCCTGCAGATCTCCACAACCAGACCCAGTGGGTACCCCAACAATCTTCAAGCCACAGTCCAAGAGAA
GTCTCAGGAAAGCAGACGTAGAGGAAGAATCCTTAGCACTCAGGAAACGAACACCATCAGTAGGGAAAGC
TATGGACACACCCAAACCAGCAGGAGGTGATGAGAAAGACATGAAAGCATTTATGGGAACTCCAGTGCAG
AAATTGGACCTGCCAGGAAATTTACCTGGCAGCAAAAGATGGCCACAAACTCCTAAGGAAAAGGCCCAGG
CTCTAGAAGACCTGGCTGGCTTCAAAGAGCTCTTCCAGACACCAGGCACTGACAAGCCCACGACTGATGA
GAAAACTACCAAAATAGCCTGCAAATCTCCACAACCAGACCCAGTGGACACCCCAGCAAGCACAAAGCAA
CGGCCCAAGAGAAACCTCAGGAAAGCAGACGTAGAGGAAGAATTTTTAGCACTCAGGAAACGAACACCAT
CAGCAGGCAAAGCCATGGACACACCAAAACCAGCAGTAAGTGATGAGAAAAATATCAACACATTTGTGGA
AACTCCAGTGCAGAAACTGGACCTGCTAGGAAATTTACCTGGCAGCAAGAGACAGCCACAGACTCCTAAG
GAAAAGGCTGAGGCTCTAGAGGACCTGGTTGGCTTCAAAGAACTCTTCCAGACACCAGGTCACACTGAGG
AATCAATGACTGATGACAAAATCACAGAAGTATCCTGTAAATCTCCACAGCCAGAGTCATTCAAAACCTC
AAGAAGCTCCAAGCAAAGGCTCAAGATACCCCTGGTGAAAGTGGACATGAAAGAAGAGCCCCTAGCAGTC
AGCAAGCTCACACGGACATCAGGGGAGACTACGCAAACACACACAGAGCCAACAGGAGATAGTAAGAGCA
TCAAAGCGTTTAAGGAGTCTCCAAAGCAGATCCTGGACCCAGCAGCAAGTGTAACTGGTAGCAGGAGGCA
GCTGAGAACTCGTAAGGAAAAGGCCCGTGCTCTAGAAGACCTGGTTGACTTCAAAGAGCTCTTCTCAGCA
CCAGGTCACACTGAAGAGTCAATGACTATTGACAAAAACACAAAAATTCCCTGCAAATCTCCCCCACCAG
AACTAACAGACACTGCCACGAGCACAAAGAGATGCCCCAAGACACGTCCCAGGAAAGAAGTAAAAGAGGA
GCTCTCAGCAGTTGAGAGGCTCACGCAAACATCAGGGCAAAGCACACACACACACAAAGAACCAGCAAGC
GGTGATGAGGGCATCAAAGTATTGAAGCAACGTGCAAAGAAGAAACCAAACCCAGTAGAAGAGGAACCCA
GCAGGAGAAGGCCAAGAGCACCTAAGGAAAAGGCCCAACCCCTGGAAGACCTGGCCGGCTTCACAGAGCT
CTCTGAAACATCAGGTCACACTCAGGAATCACTGACTGCTGGCAAAGCCACTAAAATACCCTGCGAATCT
CCCCCACTAGAAGTGGTAGACACCACAGCAAGCACAAAGAGGCATCTCAGGACACGTGTGCAGAAGGTAC
AAGTAAAAGAAGAGCCTTCAGCAGTCAAGTTCACACAAACATCAGGGGAAACCACGGATGCAGACAAAGA
ACCAGCAGGTGAAGATAAAGGCATCAAAGCATTGAAGGAATCTGCAAAACAGACACCGGCTCCAGCAGCA
AGTGTAACTGGCAGCAGGAGACGGCCAAGAGCACCCAGGGAAAGTGCCCAAGCCATAGAAGACCTAGCTG
GCTTCAAAGACCCAGCAGCAGGTCACACTGAAGAATCAATGACTGATGACAAAACCACTAAAATACCCTG
CAAATCATCACCAGAACTAGAAGACACCGCAACAAGCTCAAAGAGACGGCCCAGGACACGTGCCCAGAAA
GTAGAAGTGAAGGAGGAGCTGTTAGCAGTTGGCAAGCTCACACAAACCTCAGGGGAGACCACGCACACCG
ACAAAGAGCCGGTAGGTGAGGGCAAAGGCACGAAAGCATTTAAGCAACCTGCAAAGCGGAAGCTGGACGC
AGAAGATGTAATTGGCAGCAGGAGACAGCCAAGAGCACCTAAGGAAAAGGCCCAACCCCTGGAAGATCTG
GCCAGCTTCCAAGAGCTCTCTCAAACACCAGGCCACACTGAGGAACTGGCAAATGGTGCTGCTGATAGCT
TTACAAGCGCTCCAAAGCAAACACCTGACAGTGGAAAACCTCTAAAAATATCCAGAAGAGTTCTTCGGGC
CCCTAAAGTAGAACCCGTGGGAGACGTGGTAAGCACCAGAGACCCTGTAAAATCACAAAGCAAAAGCAAC
ACTTCCCTGCCCCCACTGCCCTTCAAGAGGGGAGGTGGCAAAGATGGAAGCGTCACGGGAACCAAGAGGT
TGCGCTGCATGCCAGCACCAGAGGAAATTGTGGAGGAGCTGCCAGCCAGCAAGAAGCAGAGGGTTGCTCC
CAGGGCAAGAGGCAAATCATCCGAACCCGTGGTCATCATGAAGAGAAGTTTGAGGACTTCTGCAAAAAGA
ATTGAACCTGCGGAAGAGCTGAACAGCAACGACATGAAAACCAACAAAGAGGAACACAAATTACAAGACT
CGGTCCCTGAAAATAAGGGAATATCCCTGCGCTCCAGACGCCAAAATAAGACTGAGGCAGAACAGCAAAT
AACTGAGGTCTTTGTATTAGCAGAAAGAATAGAAATAAACAGAAATGAAAAGAAGCCCATGAAGACCTCC
CCAGAGATGGACATTCAGAATCCAGATGATGGAGCCCGGAAACCCATACCTAGAGACAAAGTCACTGAGA
ACAAAAGGTGCTTGAGGTCTGCTAGACAGAATGAGAGCTCCCAGCCTAAGGTGGCAGAGGAGAGCGGAGG
GCAGAAGAGTGCGAAGGTTCTCATGCAGAATCAGAAAGGGAAAGGAGAAGCAGGAAATTCAGACTCCATG
TGCCTGAGATCAAGAAAGACAAAAAGCCAGCCTGCAGCAAGCACTTTGGAGAGCAAATCTGTGCAGAGAG
TAACGCGGAGTGTCAAGAGGTGTGCAGAAAATCCAAAGAAGGCTGAGGACAATGTGTGTGTCAAGAAAAT
AAGAACCAGAAGTCATAGGGACAGTGAAGATATTTGGGATCCATCGTCGAGCGGTCCCTCGGGTTCGATG
GTGAGCAAGGGCGAGGAGGATAACATGGCCATCATCAAGGAGTTCATGCGCTTCAAGGTGCACATGGAGG
GCTCCGTGAACGGCCACGAGTTCGAGATCGAGGGCGAGGGCGAGGGCCGCCCCTACGAGGGCACCCAGAC
CGCCAAGCTGAAGGTGACCAAGGGTGGCCCCCTGCCCTTCGCCTGGGACATCCTGTCCCCTCAGTTCATG
TACGGCTCCAAGGCCTACGTGAAGCACCCCGCCGACATCCCCGACTACTTGAAGCTGTCCTTCCCCGAGG
GCTTCAAGTGGGAGCGCGTGATGAACTTCGAGGACGGCGGCGTGGTGACCGTGACCCAGGACTCCTCCCT
GCAGGACGGCGAGTTCATCTACAAGGTGAAGCTGCGCGGCACCAACTTCCCCTCCGACGGCCCCGTAATG
CAGAAGAAGACCATGGGCTGGGAGGCCTCCTCCGAGCGGATGTACCCCGAGGACGGCGCCCTGAAGGGCG
AGATCAAGCAGAGGCTGAAGCTGAAGGACGGCGGCCACTACGACGCTGAGGTCAAGACCACCTACAAGGC
CAAGAAGCCCGTGCAGCTGCCCGGCGCCTACAACGTCAACATCAAGTTGGACATCACCTCCCACAACGAG
GACTACACCATCGTGGAACAGTACGAACGCGCCGAGGGCCGCCACTCCACCGGCGGCATGGACGAGCTGT
ACAAGTAAAGCGGCCGCATAGATAACTGATCCAGTGTGCTGGAATTAATTCGCTGTCTGCGAGGGCCAGC
TGTTGGGGTGAGTACTCCCTCTCAAAAGCGGGCATGACTTCTGCGCTAAGATTGTCAGTTTCCAAAAACG
AGGAGGATTTGATATTCACCTGGCCCGCGGTGATGCCTTTGAGGGTGGCCGCGTCCATCTGGTCAGAAAA
GACAATCTTTTTGTTGTCAAGCTTGAGGTGTGGCAGGCTTGAGATCTGGCCATACACTTGAGTGACAATG
ACATCCACTTTGCCTTTCTCTCCACAGGTGTCCACTCCCAGGTCCAACTGCAGGTCGAGCATGCATCTAG
GGCGGCCAATTCCGCCCCTCTCCCCCCCCCCTCTCCCTCCCCCCCCCCTAACGTTACTGGCCGAAGCCGC
TTGGAATAAGGCCGGTGTGCGTTTGTCTATATGTTATTTTCCACCATATTGCCGTCTTTTGGCAATGTGA
GGGCCCGGAAACCTGGCCCTGTCTTCTTGACGAGCATTCCTAGGGGTCTTTCCCCTCTCGCCAAAGGAAT
GCAAGGTCTGTTGAATGTCGTGAAGGAAGCAGTTCCTCTGGAAGCTTCTTGAAGACAAACAACGTCTGTA
GCGACCCTTTGCAGGCAGCGGAACCCCCCACCTGGCGACAGGTGCCTCTGCGGCCAAAAGCCACGTGTAT
AAGATACACCTGCAAAGGCGGCACAACCCCAGTGCCACGTTGTGAGTTGGATAGTTGTGGAAAGAGTCAA
ATGGCTCTCCTCAAGCGTATTCAACAAGGGGCTGAAGGATGCCCAGAAGGTACCCCATTGTATGGGATCT
GATCTGGGGCCTCGGTGCACATGCTTTACATGTGTTTAGTCGAGGTTAAAAAAACGTCTAGGCCCCCCGA
ACCACGGGGACGTGGTTTTCCTTTGAAAAACACGATGATAAGCTTGCCACAACCCACAAGGAGACGACCT
TCCATGACCGAGTACAAGCCCACGGTGCGCCTCGCCACCCGCGACGACGTCCCCCGGGCCGTACGCACCC
TCGCCGCCGCGTTCGCCGACTACCCCGCCACGCGCCACACCGTCGACCCGGACCGCCACATCGAGCGGGT
CACCGAGCTGCAAGAACTCTTCCTCACGCGCGTCGGGCTCGACATCGGCAAGGTGTGGGTCGCGGACGAC
GGCGCCGCGGTGGCGGTCTGGACCACGCCGGAGAGCGTCGAAGCGGGGGCGGTGTTCGCCGAGATCGGCC
CGCGCATGGCCGAGTTGAGCGGTTCCCGGCTGGCCGCGCAGCAACAGATGGAAGGCCTCCTGGCGCCGCA
CCGGCCCAAGGAGCCCGCGTGGTTCCTGGCCACCGTCGGCGTCTCGCCCGACCACCAGGGCAAGGGTCTG
GGCAGCGCCGTCGTGCTCCCCGGAGTGGAGGCGGCCGAGCGCGCCGGGGTGCCCGCCTTCCTGGAGACCT
CCGCGCCCCGCAACCTCCCCTTCTACGAGCGGCTCGGCTTCACCGTCACCGCCGACGTCGAGGTGCCCGA
AGGACCGCGCACCTGGTGCATGACCCGCAAGCCCGGTGCCTGACGCCCGCCCCACGACCCGCAGCGCCCG
ACCGAAAGGAGCGCACGACCCCATGGCTCCGACCGAAGCCACCCGGGGCGGCCCCGCCGACCCCGCACCC
GCCCCCGAGGCCCACCGACTCTAGAGCTCGCTGATCAGCCTCGACTGTGCCTTCTAGTTGCCAGCCATCT
GTTGTTTGCCCCTCCCCCGTGCCTTCCTTGACCCTGGAAGGTGCCACTCCCACTGTCCTTTCCTAATAAA
ATGAGGAAATTGCATCGCATTGTCTGAGTAGGTGTCATTCTATTCTGGGGGGTGGGGTGGGGCAGGACAG
CAAGGGGGAGGATTGGGAAGACAATAGCAGGCATGCTGGGGATGCGGTGGGCTCTATGGCTTCTGAGGCG
GAAAGAACCAGCTGGGGCTCGAGTGCATTCTAGTTGTGGTTTGTCCAAACTCATCAATGTATCTTATCAT
GTCTGTATACCGTCGACCTCTAGCTAGAGCTTGGCGTAATCATGGTCATAGCTGTTTCCTGTGTGAAATT
GTTATCCGCTCACAATTCCACACAACATACGAGCCGGAAGCATAAAGTGTAAAGCCTGGGGTGCCTAATG
AGTGAGCTAACTCACATTAATTGCGTTGCGCTCACTGCCCGCTTTCCAGTCGGGAAACCTGTCGTGCCAG
CTGCATTAATGAATCGGCCAACGCGCGGGGAGAGGCGGTTTGCGTATTGGGCGCTCTTCCGCTTCCTCGC
TCACTGACTCGCTGCGCTCGGTCGTTCGGCTGCGGCGAGCGGTATCAGCTCACTCAAAGGCGGTAATACG
GTTATCCACAGAATCAGGGGATAACGCAGGAAAGAACATGTGAGCAAAAGGCCAGCAAAAGGCCAGGAAC
CGTAAAAAGGCCGCGTTGCTGGCGTTTTTCCATAGGCTCCGCCCCCCTGACGAGCATCACAAAAATCGAC
GCTCAAGTCAGAGGTGGCGAAACCCGACAGGACTATAAAGATACCAGGCGTTTCCCCCTGGAAGCTCCCT
CGTGCGCTCTCCTGTTCCGACCCTGCCGCTTACCGGATACCTGTCCGCCTTTCTCCCTTCGGGAAGCGTG
GCGCTTTCTCATAGCTCACGCTGTAGGTATCTCAGTTCGGTGTAGGTCGTTCGCTCCAAGCTGGGCTGTG
TGCACGAACCCCCCGTTCAGCCCGACCGCTGCGCCTTATCCGGTAACTATCGTCTTGAGTCCAACCCGGT
AAGACACGACTTATCGCCACTGGCAGCAGCCACTGGTAACAGGATTAGCAGAGCGAGGTATGTAGGCGGT
GCTACAGAGTTCTTGAAGTGGTGGCCTAACTACGGCTACACTAGAAGAACAGTATTTGGTATCTGCGCTC
TGCTGAAGCCAGTTACCTTCGGAAAAAGAGTTGGTAGCTCTTGATCCGGCAAACAAACCACCGCTGGTAG
CGGTGGTTTTTTTGTTTGCAAGCAGCAGATTACGCGCAGAAAAAAAGGATCTCAAGAAGATCCTTTGATC
TTTTCTACGGGGTCTGACGCTCAGTGGAACGAAAACTCACGTTAAGGGATTTTGGTCATGAGATTATCAA
AAAGGATCTTCACCTAGATCCTTTTAAATTAAAAATGAAGTTTTAAATCAATCTAAAGTATATATGAGTA
AACTTGGTCTGACAGTTACCAATGCTTAATCAGTGAGGCACCTATCTCAGCGATCTGTCTATTTCGTTCA
TCCATAGTTGCCTGACTCCCCGTCGTGTAGATAACTACGATACGGGAGGGCTTACCATCTGGCCCCAGTG
CTGCAATGATACCGCGAGACCCACGCTCACCGGCTCCAGATTTATCAGCAATAAACCAGCCAGCCGGAAG
GGCCGAGCGCAGAAGTGGTCCTGCAACTTTATCCGCCTCCATCCAGTCTATTAATTGTTGCCGGGAAGCT
AGAGTAAGTAGTTCGCCAGTTAATAGTTTGCGCAACGTTGTTGCCATTGCTACAGGCATCGTGGTGTCAC
GCTCGTCGTTTGGTATGGCTTCATTCAGCTCCGGTTCCCAACGATCAAGGCGAGTTACATGATCCCCCAT
GTTGTGCAAAAAAGCGGTTAGCTCCTTCGGTCCTCCGATCGTTGTCAGAAGTAAGTTGGCCGCAGTGTTA
TCACTCATGGTTATGGCAGCACTGCATAATTCTCTTACTGTCATGCCATCCGTAAGATGCTTTTCTGTGA
CTGGTGAGTACTCAACCAAGTCATTCTGAGAATAGTGTATGCGGCGACCGAGTTGCTCTTGCCCGGCGTC
AATACGGGATAATACCGCGCCACATAGCAGAACTTTAAAAGTGCTCATCATTGGAAAACGTTCTTCGGGG
CGAAAACTCTCAAGGATCTTACCGCTGTTGAGATCCAGTTCGATGTAACCCACTCGTGCACCCAACTGAT
CTTCAGCATCTTTTACTTTCACCAGCGTTTCTGGGTGAGCAAAAACAGGAAGGCAAAATGCCGCAAAAAA
GGGAATAAGGGCGACACGGAAATGTTGAATACTCATACTCTTCCTTTTTCAATATTATTGAAGCATTTAT
CAGGGTTATTGTCTCATGAGCGGATACATATTTGAATGTATTTAGAAAAATAAACAAATAGGGGTTCCGC
GCACATTTCCCCGAAAAGTGCCACCTGACGTCGACGGATCGGGAGATCTCCCGATCCCCTATGGTGCACT
CTCAGTACAATCTGCTCTGATGCCGCATAGTTAAGCCAGTATCTGCTCCCTGCTTGTGTGTTGGAGGTCG
CTGAGTAGTGCGCGAGCAAAATTTAAGCTACAACAAGGCAAGGCTTGACCGACAATTGCATGAAGAATCT
GCTTAGGGTTAGGCGTTTTGCGCTGCTTCGCGATGTACGGGCCAGATATACGCGTTGACATTGATTATTG
ACTAGTTATTAATAGTAATCAATTACGGGGTCATTAGTTCATAGCCCATATATGGAGTT
Features (pLannotate 1.2.2; 21 found; start..end, strand, type, name):
    308..511     +  promoter       CMV promoter: human cytomegalovirus (CMV) immediate early promoter
    534..574     +  misc_feature   MCS (fragment): multiple cloning site
    589..1302    +  CDS            EGFP: EGFP is a basic (constitutively fluorescent) green fluorescent protein published in 1996, derived from Aequorea victoria. It is reported to be a rapidly-maturing weak dimer with moderate acid sensitivity.
   1330..11094   +  CDS            MKI67: KI67_HUMAN - Experimental evidence at protein level: Swiss-Prot protein existence level 1. Required to maintain individual mitotic chromosomes dispersed in the cytoplasm following nuclear envelope disassembly (PubMed:27362226). Associates with the surface of the mitotic chromosome, the perichromosomal layer, and covers a substantial fraction of the chromosome surface (PubMed:27362226). Prevents chromosomes from collapsing into a single chromatin mass by forming a steric and electrostatic charge barrier: the protein has a high net electrical charge and acts as a surfactant, dispersing chromosom
  11128..11835   +  CDS            mCherry: mCherry is a basic (constitutively fluorescent) red fluorescent protein published in 2004, derived from Discosoma sp.. It is reported to be a very rapidly-maturing monomer with low acid sensitivity.
  11908..12137   +  intron         chimeric intron: chimera between introns from adenovirus and immunoglobulin heavy chain genes
  12319..12781   +  misc_feature   IRES: internal ribosome entry site (IRES) of the encephalomyocarditis virus (EMCV)
  12814..13413   +  CDS            PuroR: puromycin N-acetyltransferase; pac from Streptomyces alboniger; confers resistance to puromycin
  13463..13528   +  CDS            dmpM (fragment): DMPM_STRAD - Protein inferred from homology: Swiss-Prot protein existence level 3. From Streptomyces alboniger.
  13555..13779   +  polyA_signal   bGH poly(A) signal: bovine growth hormone polyadenylation signal
  13783..13804   +  promoter       SV40 promoter (fragment): SV40 enhancer and early promoter
  13814..13865   +  polyA_signal   SV40 poly(A) signal (fragment): SV40 polyadenylation signal
  13927..13949   -  protein_bind   lac operator (fragment): The lac repressor binds to the lac operator to inhibit transcription in E. coli. This inhibition can be relieved by adding lactose or isopropyl-β-D-thiogalactopyranoside (IPTG). lac repressor encoded by lacI
  13953..13983   -  promoter       lac promoter: promoter for the E. coli lac operon
  13998..14019   -  protein_bind   CAP binding site: CAP binding activates transcription in the presence of cAMP. E. coli catabolite activator protein
  14032..14124   -  CDS            lacI (fragment): lac repressor; lacI; The lac repressor binds to the lac operator to inhibit transcription in E. coli. This inhibition can be relieved by adding lactose or isopropyl-β-D-thiogalactopyranoside (IPTG).
  14307..14895   -  rep_origin     ori: high-copy-number ColE1/pMB1/pBR322/pUC origin of replication
  15066..15926   -  CDS            AmpR: β-lactamase; bla; confers resistance to ampicillin, carbenicillin, and related antibiotics
  15927..16031   -  promoter       AmpR promoter: bla
  16090..16142   -  misc_feature   bom (fragment): basis of mobility region from pBR322
  16297..307     +  enhancer       CMV enhancer (across the origin): human cytomegalovirus immediate early enhancer
