[The description below was written by a language model from this plasmid's Addgene catalogue record and pLannotate feature annotations shown in this document.]
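Description:
EGFP-Ki67-mCherry is a mammalian expression plasmid of roughly 16.4 kb built on the pIRESpuro2 backbone. It carries human MKI67, encoding the proliferation marker Ki-67, as a double fluorescent fusion. The plasmid is propagated in E. coli through a high-copy ColE1/pUC-type origin and selected with ampicillin via the β-lactamase gene. Short remnants of lac regulatory elements, a lacI fragment and a pBR322 bom fragment are also annotated in the bacterial portion of the backbone and appear to be vector carry-over.

Expression is driven by the CMV immediate-early enhancer and promoter. Downstream lies a single long open reading frame in which EGFP is fused to the N-terminus of Ki-67 and mCherry to its C-terminus; the insert was assembled by Gibson cloning and accounts for about 11 kb of the plasmid. After the fusion come a chimeric intron, an EMCV IRES, the puromycin N-acetyltransferase gene and a bGH polyadenylation signal. The fusion protein and the resistance marker are therefore translated from the same bicistronic transcript, and this arrangement ties puromycin resistance to expression of the tagged protein, which helps when selecting stably expressing cells.

Because the two ends of this very large protein carry spectrally distinct fluorophores, each terminus can be localised separately in live or fixed cells. The associated publication describes Ki-67 as a surfactant-like protein coating the mitotic chromosome surface that keeps individual chromosomes dispersed. The construct fits studies of Ki-67 localisation and orientation at the chromosome periphery, although the record itself states only that it expresses the fusion.
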