Addgene plasmid #183748: EGFP-Ki67-mCherry
Purpose: Expresses EGFP-Ki67-mCherry
Depositing lab: Daniel Gerlich. Depositing organization: Institut fuer Molekulare Biotechnologie (IMBA). Publication: Ki-67 acts as a biological surfactant to disperse mitotic chromosomes. Cuylen S, Blaukopf C, Politi AZ, Muller-Reichert T, Neumann B, Poser I, Ellenberg J, Hyman AA, Gerlich DW. Nature. 2016 Jun 29;535(7611):308-12. doi: 10.1038/nature18610. PubMed 27362226.
Backbone
  Vector backbone: pIRESpuro2
  Total vector size (bp): 16356
  Vector type: Mammalian Expression, Bacterial Expression
  Selectable markers: Puromycin
Growth in bacteria
  Bacterial resistance: Ampicillin, 100 μg/mL
  Growth temperature: 37°C
  Growth strain: DH5alpha
  Copy number: Unknown
Gene/Insert
  Gene/Insert name: MKI67
  Species: H. sapiens (human)
  Insert size (bp): 11250
  Entrez Gene: MKI67 (a.k.a. KIA, MIB-, MIB-1, PPP1R105)
  Promoter: CMV
  Tag / fusion protein: Ki-67 with N-terminal EGFP tag (N terminal on insert); Ki-67 with C-terminal mCherry tag (C terminal on insert)
  Cloning method: Gibson Cloning
  Sequencing primers: 5′ CAGAGCTGGTTTAGTGAACC; 3′ CTTAGCGCAGAAGTCATGCC
Terms and licenses: Academic/Nonprofit Terms; Industry Terms: Not Available to Industry
How to cite: EGFP-Ki67-mCherry was a gift from Daniel Gerlich (Addgene plasmid # 183748 ; http://n2t.net/addgene:183748 ; RRID:Addgene_183748)
